>Addgene plasmid #67538 | pCfB2191 | depositor full sequence | sequence record 124523 | pCfB2191 sequence 6131 bps
CAACGGAATGCGTGCGATCGCGTGCATTCATCCGCTCTAACCGAAAAGGAAGGAGTTAGACAACCTGAAG
TCTAGGTCCCTATTTATTTTTTTATAGTTATGTTAGTATTAAGAACGTTATTTATATTTCAAATTTTTCT
TTTTTTTCTGTACAGACGCGTGTACGCATGTAACATTATACTGAAAACCTTGCTTGAGAAGGTTTTGGGA
CGCTCGAAGATCGCGTCAGCTGAAGCTTCGTACGCTGCAGGTCGACAACCCTTAATATAACTTCGTATAA
TGTATGCTATACGAAGTTATTAGGTCTAGAGATCCCAATACAACAGATCACGTGATCTTTTTGTAAGATG
AAGTTGAAGTAGTGTTGCACCGTGCCAATGCAGGTGGCTATTAGATTAAATATGTGATTTGTTCTATTAA
GTTTCCTGTATAATTAATGGGGAGCGCTGATTCTCTTTTGGTACGCTTCCCATCCAGCATTTCTGTATCT
TTCACCTTCAACCTTAGGATCTCTACCCTTGGCGAAAAGTCCTCTGCCAACAATGATGATATCTGATCCA
CCACTTACAACTTCGTCGACGGTTCTGTACTGCTGACCCAATGCATCGCCTTTGTCGTCTAAACCTACAC
CTGGGGTCATGATTAGCCAATCAAACCCTTCTTCTCTTCCTCCCATATCGTTCTGAGCAATGAACCCAAT
AACGAAATCTTTATCACTCTTTGCAATATCAACGGTACCCTTAGTATATTCACCGTGTGCTAGAGAACCC
TTGGAAGATAATTCAGCAAGCATCAATAATCCCCTTGGTTCTTTGGTGACCTCTTGCGCACCTTGTTTCA
AGCCAGCAACAATACCAGCACCAGTAACCCCGTGGGCGTTGGTGATATCAGACCATTCTGCGATACGGTA
AACGCCCGATGTATATTGTAATTTGACTGTGTTACCGATATCGGCGAATTTTCTGTCCTCAAATATCAAG
AACTTGTATTTCTCTGCCAATGCTTTCAATGGAACGACAGTACCCTCATAACTGAAATCATCCAAGATAT
CAACGTGTGTTTTCAAAAGGCAAATGTATGGACCCAACGTTTCAACAAGTTTCAATAGCTCATCAGTCGA
ACGAACGTCAAGAGAAGCACACAAATTGGTTTTCTTTTCATCCATTAAACGTAAAAGTTTCGATGCAACC
GGACTTGCATGAGTCTCAGCTCTACTGGTATATGATTTTGTGGACATGGTGCAACTAATTGACGGGAGTG
TATTGACGCTGGCGTACTGGCTTTCACAAAATGGCCCAATCACAACCACATCTTAGATAGTTGAAATGAC
TTTAGATAACATCAATTGAGATGAGCTTAATCATGTCAAAGCTAAAAGTGTCACCATGAACGACAATTCT
TAAGCAAATCACGTGATATAGATCCACGAATAACCACCATTTGATGCTCGAGGCAAGTAATGTGTGTAAA
AAAATGCGTTACCACCATCCAATGCAGACCGATCTTCTACCCAGAATCACATATATTTATGTACCGAGTA
CCTTTTTTCTATCTTCCAATTGCTTCTCCCATATGATTGTCTCCGTAAGCTCGAAATTTCTAAGTTGGAT
TTTAATCTTCACGCAGGATGACAGTTCGATGAGCTTCTGAGGAGTGTTTAGAACATAATCATTTATCCAT
GGTCTATCTCTTCTTGTCGCTTTTTCTCCTCGATAGAACCTAAATAAAACGAGCTCTCGAGAACCCTTAA
TATAACTTCGTATAATGTATGCTATACGAAGTTATTAGGTGATATCAGATCCACTAGTGGCCTATGCACC
CAATTCGCCCTATAGTGAGTCGTATTACGCGCGCTCACTGGCCGTCGTTTTACAACGTCGTGACTGGGAA
AACCCTGGCGTTACCCCTGCAGGACTAGTGCTGAGGCATTAATCTTCCCGTGAATCAACTGCACATACCT
TAATAACTAGTTCAGTTTAGTGCTCTGTCTGAGTGACTGTAATAATAAATTTTACAAGCCACTTCTCATG
ACATATATTGGTAAGTAACTTCATCAATACTAATTAGTCTTTGCCGGTTACCCATCTGGCCCCTGACTTG
CGATGCTTAGGAAGTTCCATACTCGCGGCTCTTCCCAACAGTAGCACATCCGTGAAACTTCTGGCGCTAT
TCATTATGCAGTACCAGGACAAGAAGTTAAAAAAAAAGCTCTGTTACAAGTTCAATGGTGGTGCAAGGAT
TGAAGTTATTATCCAGGAGGCACGGATGCAAAAGATAGAGGACAAATTAATTTCCTTAAAATTCAAAATG
CTCATTATTGTCACGCTGTATGAGCATTTGGTGAAGATTTCACTGGGAAATGTTGCAATAATTTGATAAT
CGTTCGTATTGGATGAAACTGTAACATCATCTGTTTATTAAGTATCCGTGTTATTAGTATATCATCACAT
ACGGTGTAAGAAGATAACATAAAGATTGAGAAACAGTCATCAAATATAATGGAAGCTGAAATGCGAGGAT
TGATTAAGACCTCAGCGCGGCCGCAAATTTAAATAAAATGAAGTGAAGTTCCTATACTTTCTAGAGAATA
GGAACTTCTATAGTGAGTCGAATAAGGGCGACACAAAATTTATTCTAAATGCATAATAAATACTGATAAC
ATCTTATAGTTTGTATTATATTTTGTATTATCGTTGACATGTATAATTTTGATATCAAAAACTGATTTTC
CCTTTATTATTTTCGAGATTTATTTTCTTAATTCTCTTTAACAAACTAGAAATATTGTATATACAAAAAA
TCATAAATAATAGATGAATAGTTTAATTATAGGTGTTCATCAATCGAAAAAGCAACGTATCTTATTTAAA
GTGCGTTGCTTTTTTCTCATTTATAAGGTTAAATAATTCTCATATATCAAGCAAAGTGACAGGCGCCCTT
AAATATTCTGACAAATGCTCTTTCCCTAAACTCCCCCCATAAAAAAACCCGCCGAAGCGGGTTTTTACGT
TATTTGCGGATTAACGATTACTCGTTATCAGAACCGCCCAGGGGGCCCGAGCTTAAGACTGGCCGTCGTT
TTACAACACAGAAAGAGTTTGTAGAAACGCAAAAAGGCCATCCGTCAGGGGCCTTCTGCTTAGTTTGATG
CCTGGCAGTTCCCTACTCTCGCCTTCCGCTTCCTCGCTCACTGACTCGCTGCGCTCGGTCGTTCGGCTGC
GGCGAGCGGTATCAGCTCACTCAAAGGCGGTAATACGGTTATCCACAGAATCAGGGGATAACGCAGGAAA
GAACATGTGAGCAAAAGGCCAGCAAAAGGCCAGGAACCGTAAAAAGGCCGCGTTGCTGGCGTTTTTCCAT
AGGCTCCGCCCCCCTGACGAGCATCACAAAAATCGACGCTCAAGTCAGAGGTGGCGAAACCCGACAGGAC
TATAAAGATACCAGGCGTTTCCCCCTGGAAGCTCCCTCGTGCGCTCTCCTGTTCCGACCCTGCCGCTTAC
CGGATACCTGTCCGCCTTTCTCCCTTCGGGAAGCGTGGCGCTTTCTCATAGCTCACGCTGTAGGTATCTC
AGTTCGGTGTAGGTCGTTCGCTCCAAGCTGGGCTGTGTGCACGAACCCCCCGTTCAGCCCGACCGCTGCG
CCTTATCCGGTAACTATCGTCTTGAGTCCAACCCGGTAAGACACGACTTATCGCCACTGGCAGCAGCCAC
TGGTAACAGGATTAGCAGAGCGAGGTATGTAGGCGGTGCTACAGAGTTCTTGAAGTGGTGGGCTAACTAC
GGCTACACTAGAAGAACAGTATTTGGTATCTGCGCTCTGCTGAAGCCAGTTACCTTCGGAAAAAGAGTTG
GTAGCTCTTGATCCGGCAAACAAACCACCGCTGGTAGCGGTGGTTTTTTTGTTTGCAAGCAGCAGATTAC
GCGCAGAAAAAAAGGATCTCAAGAAGATCCTTTGATCTTTTCTACGGGGTCTGACGCTCAGTGGAACGAC
GCGCGCGTAACTCACGTTAAGGGATTTTGGTCATGAGCTTGCGCCGTCCCGTCAAGTCAGCGTAATGCTC
TGCTTTTACCAATGCTTAATCAGTGAGGCACCTATCTCAGCGATCTGTCTATTTCGTTCATCCATAGTTG
CCTGACTCCCCGTCGTGTAGATAACTACGATACGGGAGGGCTTACCATCTGGCCCCAGCGCTGCGATGAT
ACCGCGAGAACCACGCTCACCGGCTCCGGATTTATCAGCAATAAACCAGCCAGCCGGAAGGGCCGAGCGC
AGAAGTGGTCCTGCAACTTTATCCGCCTCCATCCAGTCTATTAATTGTTGCCGGGAAGCTAGAGTAAGTA
GTTCGCCAGTTAATAGTTTGCGCAACGTTGTTGCCATCGCTACAGGCATCGTGGTGTCACGCTCGTCGTT
TGGTATGGCTTCATTCAGCTCCGGTTCCCAACGATCAAGGCGAGTTACATGATCCCCCATGTTGTGCAAA
AAAGCGGTTAGCTCCTTCGGTCCTCCGATCGTTGTCAGAAGTAAGTTGGCCGCAGTGTTATCACTCATGG
TTATGGCAGCACTGCATAATTCTCTTACTGTCATGCCATCCGTAAGATGCTTTTCTGTGACTGGTGAGTA
CTCAACCAAGTCATTCTGAGAATAGTGTATGCGGCGACCGAGTTGCTCTTGCCCGGCGTCAATACGGGAT
AATACCGCGCCACATAGCAGAACTTTAAAAGTGCTCATCATTGGAAAACGTTCTTCGGGGCGAAAACTCT
CAAGGATCTTACCGCTGTTGAGATCCAGTTCGATGTAACCCACTCGTGCACCCAACTGATCTTCAGCATC
TTTTACTTTCACCAGCGTTTCTGGGTGAGCAAAAACAGGAAGGCAAAATGCCGCAAAAAAGGGAATAAGG
GCGACACGGAAATGTTGAATACTCATATTCTTCCTTTTTCAATATTATTGAAGCATTTATCAGGGTTATT
GTCTCATGAGCGGATACATATTTGAATGTATTTAGAAAAATAAACAAATAGGGGTCAGTGTTACAACCAA
TTAACCAATTCTGAACATTATCGCGAGCCCATTTATACCTGAATATGGCTCATAACACCCCTTGTTTGCC
TGGCGGCAGTAGCGCGGTGGTCCCACCTGACCCCATGCCGAACTCAGAAGTGAAACGCCGTAGCGCCGAT
GGTAGTGTGGGGACTCCCCATGCGAGAGTAGGGAACTGCCAGGCATCAAATAAAACGAAAGGCTCAGTCG
AAAGACTGGGCCTTTCGCCCGGGCTAATTATGGGGTGTCGCCCTTATTCGACTCTATAGTGAAGTTCCTA
TTCTCTAGAAAGTATAGGAACTTCTGAAGTGGGGATTTAAATGCGGCCGCGCTGAGGGTTTAATGTTGAG
CTCTGTCCTTCATGGACTTTTTGGACCACTTCTTCTTGGACTTCTTACCACCAGCAAGAGCGGCAGCGGC
TTTGGCAGCTTTAGACAATTGTTGCTTTGGAGGCATGTTATATTATGTTCTGAGACGTAAGAAAGGGTGA
AAATTGATGTTAGTGTCAAAAATTATATTACAAAATACGCAGAGATATTCTAGTTCCTTTGATGAATGAA
TCTTTCAGAAAAAAAAGTCAAAGCAAAAGCAAAATGGCCTGCAGACTAAACTGTATGGTGGTCTTGGAAT
GATAAAGATCTGTTTAATAGATTTAGTAGATACAATAGCACATCTCATTACCCAGTTATGATTGACGTCA
TTCTGAGTTACAATGATCTTAGCGACCTGTGCTCATTATTTGCTCCACTAATTCTAATTTTCCTCGCCTT
TCATATTTCGTATCTTTATTCTATATCCTAAAATTTTTTTGGCAAATCCCAGATTTGGCTTTGATTTTGG
CATCGGTTCGGTTCTTTCATTAAGTCCTCAGCGAGCTCGCATGGAATGCGTGCGATGAGCGACCTCATGC
TATACCTGAGAAAGCAACCTGACCTACAGGAAAGAGTTACTCAAGAATAAGAATTTTCGTTTTAAAACCT
AAGAGTCACTTTAAAATTTGTATACACTTATTTTTTTTATAACTTATTTAATAATAAAAATCATAAATCA
TAAGAAATTCGCTTATTTAGAAGTGTCAACAACGTATCTAC
Features (pLannotate 1.2.2; 19 found; start..end, strand, type, name):
     30..219     +  terminator     CYC1 terminator: S. cerevisiae CYC1; transcription terminator for CYC1
    267..300     -  protein_bind   loxP: Cre-mediated recombination occurs in the 8-bp core sequence (GCATACAT). Cre recombinase
    452..1237    -  CDS            URA3: PYRF_YEAST - Experimental evidence at protein level: Swiss-Prot protein existence level 1. From Saccharomyces cerevisiae (strain ATCC 204508 / S288c) (Baker's yeast).
   1752..1785    -  protein_bind   loxP: Cre-mediated recombination occurs in the 8-bp core sequence (GCATACAT). Cre recombinase
   1829..1847    -  promoter       T7 promoter: promoter for bacteriophage T7 RNA polymerase
   1855..1906    +  CDS            lacZα (fragment): LacZα fragment of β-galactosidase; lacZ fragment
   2324..2527    -  CDS            YL334_YEAST (fragment): Protein uncertain: Swiss-Prot protein existence level 5. From Saccharomyces cerevisiae (strain ATCC 204508 / S288c) (Baker's yeast).
   2565..2598    -  protein_bind   FRT (minimal): supports FLP-mediated excision but not integration (Turan and Bode, 2011) FLP recombinase from the Saccharomyces cerevisiae 2μ plasmid
   3068..3087    +  CDS            lacZα (fragment): LacZα fragment of β-galactosidase; lacZ fragment
   3112..3129    -  terminator     rrnB T2 terminator (fragment): transcription terminator T2 from the E. coli rrnB gene
   3354..3942    -  rep_origin     ori: high-copy-number ColE1/pMB1/pBR322/pUC origin of replication
   4066..4926    -  CDS            AmpR: β-lactamase; bla; confers resistance to ampicillin, carbenicillin, and related antibiotics
   4929..5025    -  promoter       AmpR promoter (fragment): bla
   5055..5079    -  CDS            KanR (fragment): aminoglycoside phosphotransferase; aph(3')-Ia; confers resistance to kanamycin
   5108..5223    +  ncRNA          5S rRNA: Accession: RF00001 - 5S ribosomal RNA
   5227..5267    +  terminator     rrnB T1 terminator (fragment): transcription terminator T1 from the E. coli rrnB gene
   5311..5344    +  protein_bind   FRT (minimal): supports FLP-mediated excision but not integration (Turan and Bode, 2011) FLP recombinase from the Saccharomyces cerevisiae 2μ plasmid
   5383..5496    -  CDS            RPS25A (fragment): RS25A_YEAST - Also known as RPS31A. Experimental evidence at protein level: Swiss-Prot protein existence level 1. Component of the ribosome, a large ribonucleoprotein complex responsible for the synthesis of proteins in the cell. The small ribosomal subunit (SSU) binds messenger RNAs (mRNAs) and translates the encoded message by selecting cognate aminoacyl-transfer RNA (tRNA) molecules. The large subunit (LSU) contains the ribosomal catalytic site termed the peptidyl transferase center (PTC), which catalyzes the formation of peptide bonds, thereby polymerizing the amino acids delivered by tRNA
   5937..6102    -  terminator     ADH1 terminator: S. cerevisiae ADH1; transcription terminator for the S. cerevisiae alcohol dehydrogenase 1 (ADH1) gene
