[The description below was written by a language model from this plasmid's Addgene catalogue record and pLannotate feature annotations shown in this document.]
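Description:
pCfB2191 is an empty-backbone yeast integrative vector from the EasyClone system, designed for stable single-copy insertion of expression cassettes at the XII-1 chromosomal site of Saccharomyces cerevisiae. It has no yeast replication origin in the annotated features, consistent with its integrative design. In E. coli it is maintained through a high-copy ColE1/pUC-type origin and selected with ampicillin via the AmpR (β-lactamase) gene and its promoter.

The cloning region is a USER site, described in the catalogue entry but not annotated in the feature table. It presumably lies between the ADH1 and CYC1 terminators, which sit on either side of the plasmid's numbering origin and face in opposite directions. That arrangement would let one or two genes with user-supplied promoters be inserted, each ending at its own terminator. No yeast promoter is recorded in the empty vector.

Next to the CYC1 terminator is the yeast selection marker. The catalogue describes it as KlURA3, while the annotation tool matched it to the S. cerevisiae URA3 protein by homology. It complements uracil auxotrophy and is flanked by two loxP sites in the same orientation, so Cre recombinase can excise it after integration and the marker can be reused in later rounds of engineering.

Fragments matching yeast genomic sequence (partial YL334 and RPS25A hits) probably belong to the homology arms that direct recombination at the target locus, although the record does not label them as such. The remaining short hits (lacZα, KanR and rrnB terminator fragments, 5S rRNA, minimal FRT sites, a T7 promoter) look like backbone remnants with no stated function. The vector is meant for building marker-recyclable, genomically stable expression strains, including industrial S. cerevisiae strains.
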