Addgene plasmid #67538: pCfB2191
Purpose: (Empty Backbone) EasyClone system-based yeast integrative vector carrying loxP-flanked KlURA3 marker, integration into S. cerevisiae XII-1 chromosomal location, USER site for cloning, amp resistance
Depositing lab: Irina Borodina. Depositing organization: Danmarks Tekniske Universitet. Publication: EasyClone 2.0: expanded toolkit of integrative vectors for stable gene expression in industrial Saccharomyces cerevisiae strains. Stovicek V, Borja GM, Forster J, Borodina I. J Ind Microbiol Biotechnol. 2015 Sep 16. 10.1007/s10295-015-1684-8 PubMed 26376869.
Backbone
  Vector backbone: EasyClone
  Backbone manufacturer: 6164
  Vector type: Yeast Expression, Cre/Lox ; integrative
  Selectable markers: URA3
Growth in bacteria
  Bacterial resistance: Ampicillin, 100 μg/mL
  Growth temperature: 37°C
  Growth strain: DH5alpha
  Copy number: High Copy
Terms and licenses: Academic/Nonprofit Terms; Industry Terms: Not Available to Industry
How to cite: pCfB2191 was a gift from Irina Borodina (Addgene plasmid # 67538 ; http://n2t.net/addgene:67538 ; RRID:Addgene_67538)
