>Addgene plasmid #67538 | pCfB2191 | addgene partial sequence | sequence record 127904 | pHybLex_rev 5'-GAGTCACTTTAAAATTTGTATACAC-3'
AAGAAATTCGCTTATTTAGAAGTGTCAACAACGTATCTACCAACGGAATGCGTGCGATCGCGTGCATTCA
TCCGCTCTAACCGAAAAGGAAGGAGTTAGACAACCTGAAGTCTAGGTCCCTATTTATTTTTTTATAGTTA
TGTTAGTATTAAGAACGTTATTTATATTTCAAATTTTTCTTTTTTTTCTGTACAGACGCGTGTACGCATG
TAACATTATACTGAAAACCTTGCTTGAGAAGGTTTTGGGACGCTCGAAGATCGCGTCAGCTGAAGCTTCG
TACGCTGCAGGTCGACAACCCTTAATATAACTTCGTATAATGTATGCTATACGAAGTTATTAGGTCTAGA
GATCCCAATACAACAGATCACGTGATCTTTTTGTAAGATGAAGTTGAAGTAGTGTTGCACCGTGCCAATG
CAGGTGGCTATTAGATTAAATATGTGATTTGTTCTATTAAGTTTCCTGTATAATTAATGGGGAGCGCTGA
TTCTCTTTTGGTACGCTTCCCATCCAGCATTTCTGTATCTTTCACCTTCAACCTTAGGATCTCTACCCTT
GGCGAAAAGTCCTCTGCCAACAATGATGATATCTGATCCACCACTTACAACTTCGTCGACGGTTCTGTAC
TGCTGACCCAATGCATCGCCTTTGTCGTCTAAACCTACACCTGGGGTCATGATTAGCCAATCAAACCCTT
CTTCTCTTCCTCCCATATCGTTCTGAGCAATGAACCCAATAACGAAATCTTTATCACTCTTTGCAATATC
AACGGTACCCTTAGTATATTCACCGTGTGCTAGAGAACCCTTGGAAGATAATTCAGCAAGCA
