>Addgene plasmid #67538 | pCfB2191 | addgene partial sequence | sequence record 127906 | pENTR-R 5'-ATGGCTCATAACACCCCTTG-3'
CGCGGTGGTCCCACCTGACCCCATGCCGAACTCAGAAGTGAAACGCCGTAGCGCCGATGGTAGTGTGGGG
ACTCCCCATGCGAGAGTAGGGAACTGCCAGGCATCAAATAAAACGAAAGGCTCAGTCGAAAGACTGGGCC
TTTCGCCCGGGCTAATTATGGGGTGTCGCCCTTATTCGACTCTATAGTGAAGTTCCTATTCTCTAGAAAG
TATAGGAACTTCTGAAGTGGGGATTTAAATGCGGCCGCGCTGAGGGTTTAATGTTGAGCTCTGTCCTTCA
TGGACTTTTTGGACCACTTCTTCTTGGACTTCTTACCACCAGCAAGAGCGGCAGCGGCTTTGGCAGCTTT
AGACAATTGTTGCTTTGGAGGCATGTTATATTATGTTCTGAGACGTAAGAAAGGGTGAAAATTGATGTTA
GTGTCAAAAATTATATTACAAAATACGCAGAGATATTCTAGTTCCTTTGATGAATGAATCTTTCAGAAAA
AAAAGTCAAAGCAAAAGCAAAATGGCCTGCAGACTAAACTGTATGGTGGTCTTGGAATGATAAAGATCTG
TTTAATAGATTTAGTAGATACAATAGCACATCTCATTACCCAGTTATGATTGACGTCATTCTGAGTTACA
ATGATCTTAGCGACCTGTGCTCATTATTTGCTCCACTAATTCTAATTTTCCTCGCCTTTCATATTTCGTA
TCTTTATTCTATATCCTAAAATTTTTTTGGCAAATCCCAGATTTGGCTTTGATTTTGGCATCGGTTCGGT
TCTTTCATTAAGTCCTCAGCGAGCTCGCATGGAATGCGTGCGATGAGCGACCTCATGCTATACCTGAGAA
AGCAACCTGACCTACAGGAAAGAGTTACTCAAGAATAAGAATTTTCGTTTTAAAACCTAAGAGTCACTTT
AAAATTTGTATACACTTATTTTTTTTATAACTTATTTAATAATAAAAATCATAAATCATAAGAAATTCGC
TTATT
