>Addgene plasmid #67538 | pCfB2191 | addgene partial sequence | sequence record 127907 | L4440 5'-AGCGAGTCAGTGAGCGAG-3'
ACGACGGCCAGTCTTAAGCTCGGGCCCCCTGGGCGGTTCTGATAACGAGTAATCGTTAATCCGCAAATAA
CGTAAAAACCCGCTTCGGCGGGTTTTTTTATGGGGGGAGTTTAGGGAAAGAGCATTTGTCAGAATATTTA
AGGGCGCCTGTCACTTTGCTTGATATATGAGAATTATTTAACCTTATAAATGAGAAAAAAGCAACGCACT
TTAAATAAGATACGTTGCTTTTTCGATTGATGAACACCTATAATTAAACTATTCATCTATTATTTATGAT
TTTTTGTATATACAATATTTCTAGTTTGTTAAAGAGAATTAAGAAAATAAATCTCGAAAATAATAAAGGG
AAAATCAGTTTTTGATATCAAAATTATACATGTCAACGATAATACAAAATATAATACAAACTATAAGATG
TTATCAGTATTTATTATGCATTTAGAATAAATTTTGTGTCGCCCTTATTCGACTCACTATAGAAGTTCCT
ATTCTCTAGAAAGTATAGGAACTTCACTTCATTTTATTTAAATTTGCGGCCGCGCTGAGGTCTTAATCAA
TCCTCGCATTTCAGCTTCCATTATATTTGATGACTGTTTCTCAATCTTTATGTTATCTTCTTAC
